>Addgene plasmid #136712 | pISH-Olfr429 | addgene full sequence | sequence record 273178 | Addgene NGS Result
CGCCAGCTGGCGAAAGGGGGATGTGCTGCAAGGCGATTAAGTTGGGTAACGCCAGGGTTTTCCCAGTCAC
GACGTTGTAAAACGACGGCCAGTGAATTGTAATACGACTCACTATAGGGCGAATTGGGCCCGACGTCGCA
TGCTCCCGGCCGCCATGGCGGCCGCGGGAATTCGATTTCCCTCACTTCCAAGGTGTCCAGATTTACCTGT
TTTTCTTGCTGCTTTCCATTTACTTCACTACTATATTGGGAAACTTGCTGATATTCTTGGTGGTCTACCT
GGACTCTCGGCTCCACACGCCCATGTACAGATTTGTCAGCATCCTTTCCTTCTTGGAGCTGGGCTACACA
GCTGCCACCATTCCCAAGATGCTAGCGAACTTGCTGAGTGAGAAGAAGACGATTTCCTTTTCTGGATGTC
TCCTACAGATCTACTTCTTTCACTCTCTTGGAGCTACTGAGTGCTACCTCCTGACAGCAATGGCATATGA
CAGGTACTTAGCCATTTGCAGGCCTCTCCACTATCCCACCCTAATGACCCAGTCACTTTGTATCAAGATT
GCCATTGGTTGCTGGTTGGGAGGCTTGGCTGGGCCAGTGGTGGAAATTTCCTTGGTGTCTCGTCTCCCTT
TTTGTGGCCCCAATCACATTCAGCACATTTTTTGCGATTTCCCTCCTGTGCTGAGTTAATCACTAGTGAA
TTCGCGGCCGCCTGCAGGTCGACCATATGGGAGAGCTCCCAACGCGTTGGATGCATAGCTTGAGTATTCT
ATAGTGTCACCTAAATAGCTTGGCGTAATCATGGTCATAGCTGTTTCCTGTGTGAAATTGTTATCCGCTC
ACAATTCCACACAACATACGAGCCGGAAGCATAAAGTGTAAAGCCTGGGGTGCCTAATGAGTGAGCTAAC
TCACATTAATTGCGTTGCGCTCACTGCCCGCTTTCCAGTCGGGAAACCTGTCGTGCCAGCTGCATTAATG
AATCGGCCAACGCGCGGGGAGAGGCGGTTTGCGTATTGGGCGCTCTTCCGCTTCCTCGCTCACTGACTCG
CTGCGCTCGGTCGTTCGGCTGCGGCGAGCGGTATCAGCTCACTCAAAGGCGGTAATACGGTTATCCACAG
AATCAGGGGATAACGCAGGAAAGAACATGTGAGCAAAAGGCCAGCAAAAGGCCAGGAACCGTAAAAAGGC
CGCGTTGCTGGCGTTTTTCCATAGGCTCCGCCCCCCTGACGAGCATCACAAAAATCGACGCTCAAGTCAG
AGGTGGCGAAACCCGACAGGACTATAAAGATACCAGGCGTTTCCCCCTGGAAGCTCCCTCGTGCGCTCTC
CTGTTCCGACCCTGCCGCTTACCGGATACCTGTCCGCCTTTCTCCCTTCGGGAAGCGTGGCGCTTTCTCA
TAGCTCACGCTGTAGGTATCTCAGTTCGGTGTAGGTCGTTCGCTCCAAGCTGGGCTGTGTGCACGAACCC
CCCGTTCAGCCCGACCGCTGCGCCTTATCCGGTAACTATCGTCTTGAGTCCAACCCGGTAAGACACGACT
TATCGCCACTGGCAGCAGCCACTGGTAACAGGATTAGCAGAGCGAGGTATGTAGGCGGTGCTACAGAGTT
CTTGAAGTGGTGGCCTAACTACGGCTACACTAGAAGAACAGTATTTGGTATCTGCGCTCTGCTGAAGCCA
GTTACCTTCGGAAAAAGAGTTGGTAGCTCTTGATCCGGCAAACAAACCACCGCTGGTAGCGGTGGTTTTT
TTGTTTGCAAGCAGCAGATTACGCGCAGAAAAAAAGGATCTCAAGAAGATCCTTTGATCTTTTCTACGGG
GTCTGACGCTCAGTGGAACGAAAACTCACGTTAAGGGATTTTGGTCATGAGATTATCAAAAAGGATCTTC
ACCTAGATCCTTTTAAATTAAAAATGAAGTTTTAAATCAATCTAAAGTATATATGAGTAAACTTGGTCTG
ACAGTTACCAATGCTTAATCAGTGAGGCACCTATCTCAGCGATCTGTCTATTTCGTTCATCCATAGTTGC
CTGACTCCCCGTCGTGTAGATAACTACGATACGGGAGGGCTTACCATCTGGCCCCAGTGCTGCAATGATA
CCGCGAGACCCACGCTCACCGGCTCCAGATTTATCAGCAATAAACCAGCCAGCCGGAAGGGCCGAGCGCA
GAAGTGGTCCTGCAACTTTATCCGCCTCCATCCAGTCTATTAATTGTTGCCGGGAAGCTAGAGTAAGTAG
TTCGCCAGTTAATAGTTTGCGCAACGTTGTTGCCATTGCTACAGGCATCGTGGTGTCACGCTCGTCGTTT
GGTATGGCTTCATTCAGCTCCGGTTCCCAACGATCAAGGCGAGTTACATGATCCCCCATGTTGTGCAAAA
AAGCGGTTAGCTCCTTCGGTCCTCCGATCGTTGTCAGAAGTAAGTTGGCCGCAGTGTTATCACTCATGGT
TATGGCAGCACTGCATAATTCTCTTACTGTCATGCCATCCGTAAGATGCTTTTCTGTGACTGGTGAGTAC
TCAACCAAGTCATTCTGAGAATAGTGTATGCGGCGACCGAGTTGCTCTTGCCCGGCGTCAATACGGGATA
ATACCGCGCCACATAGCAGAACTTTAAAAGTGCTCATCATTGGAAAACGTTCTTCGGGGCGAAAACTCTC
AAGGATCTTACCGCTGTTGAGATCCAGTTCGATGTAACCCACTCGTGCACCCAACTGATCTTCAGCATCT
TTTACTTTCACCAGCGTTTCTGGGTGAGCAAAAACAGGAAGGCAAAATGCCGCAAAAAAGGGAATAAGGG
CGACACGGAAATGTTGAATACTCATACTCTTCCTTTTTCAATATTATTGAAGCATTTATCAGGGTTATTG
TCTCATGAGCGGATACATATTTGAATGTATTTAGAAAAATAAACAAATAGGGGTTCCGCGCACATTTCCC
CGAAAAGTGCCACCTGATGCGGTGTGAAATACCGCACAGATGCGTAAGGAGAAAATACCGCATCAGGAAA
TTGTAAGCGTTAATATTTTGTTAAAATTCGCGTTAAATTTTTGTTAAATCAGCTCATTTTTTAACCAATA
GGCCGAAATCGGCAAAATCCCTTATAAATCAAAAGAATAGACCGAGATAGGGT
[37 nt withheld, positions 3134-3170]
AAAGAACGTGGACTCCAACGTCAAAGG
[49 nt withheld, positions 3198-3246]
T
[91 nt withheld, positions 3248-3338]
G
[124 nt withheld, positions 3340-3463]
CCATTCGCCATTCAGGCTGCGCAACTGTTGGGAAGGGCGATCGGTGCGGGCCTCTTCGCTATTA
Features (pLannotate 1.2.2; 14 found; start..end, strand, type, name):
    100..118     +  promoter       T7 promoter: promoter for bacteriophage T7 RNA polymerase
    180..683     +  CDS            OR10G4 (fragment): O10G4_HUMAN - Experimental evidence at protein level: Swiss-Prot protein existence level 1. Odorant receptor. From Homo sapiens (Human).
    694..756     -  CDS            VESPI_VESMG (fragment): Experimental evidence at protein level: Swiss-Prot protein existence level 1. Shows contractile activity on isolated ileum smooth muscle. From Vespa magnifica (Hornet).
    768..786     -  promoter       SP6 promoter: promoter for bacteriophage SP6 RNA polymerase
    828..844     -  protein_bind   lac operator: The lac repressor binds to the lac operator to inhibit transcription in E. coli. This inhibition can be relieved by adding lactose or isopropyl-β-D-thiogalactopyranoside (IPTG). lac repressor encoded by lacI
    852..882     -  promoter       lac promoter: promoter for the E. coli lac operon
    897..918     -  protein_bind   CAP binding site: CAP binding activates transcription in the presence of cAMP. E. coli catabolite activator protein
    931..1023    -  CDS            lacI (fragment): lac repressor; lacI; The lac repressor binds to the lac operator to inhibit transcription in E. coli. This inhibition can be relieved by adding lactose or isopropyl-β-D-thiogalactopyranoside (IPTG).
   1206..1794    -  rep_origin     ori: high-copy-number ColE1/pMB1/pBR322/pUC origin of replication
   1965..2825    -  CDS            AmpR: β-lactamase; bla; confers resistance to ampicillin, carbenicillin, and related antibiotics
   2826..2930    -  promoter       AmpR promoter: bla
   2957..3007    +  misc_feature   bom (fragment): basis of mobility region from pBR322
   3035..3463    -  rep_origin     f1 ori (sequence partly withheld): f1 bacteriophage origin of replication; arrow indicates direction of (+) strand synthesis
   3467..97      -  CDS            lacZα (fragment) (across the origin): LacZα fragment of β-galactosidase; lacZ fragment
