[The description below was written by a language model from this plasmid's Addgene catalogue record and pLannotate feature annotations shown in this document.]
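Description:
pISH-Olfr429 is a small (about 3.5 kb) bacterial plasmid built on the pGEM-T-Easy backbone and used as a template for in vitro transcription of riboprobes that detect the mouse odorant receptor gene Olfr429 (also known as MOR105-1) by in situ hybridization. It is propagated in E. coli at high copy number through a ColE1/pUC-type origin of replication and is selected with ampicillin via the β-lactamase (AmpR) gene and its own promoter. The backbone also carries an f1 phage origin, which permits single-stranded DNA production. Remnants of the lac promoter, lac operator and lacZα region normally allow blue/white screening of inserts in this type of TA-cloning vector.

The payload is a probe fragment of Olfr429 of roughly 500 to 600 bp, placed in the cloning site between opposing bacteriophage T7 and SP6 promoters. The automated annotation labels this region as a fragment of the human odorant receptor OR10G4. This is a homology-based match and is consistent with a mouse olfactory receptor coding segment, not evidence of a human insert. The short adjacent hit to a hornet peptide is most likely a spurious match in the polylinker. Because the two phage promoters flank the insert in opposite directions, either strand can be transcribed after linearization, giving antisense probe for detection and sense probe as a control. By the annotated orientation, T7 would read the sense strand and SP6 the antisense strand, although the record does not state this explicitly. The plasmid has no eukaryotic expression elements and serves only as a probe template. It was deposited in connection with a study of the zonal expression of odorant receptor genes in the mouse main olfactory epithelium.
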