Addgene plasmid #136712: pISH-Olfr429
Purpose: Template to synthesize riboprobes for in situ hybridization (ISH) for Olfr429
Depositing lab: Peter Mombaerts. Depositing organization: Max Planck Research Unit for Neurogenetics. Publication: The Zonal Organization of Odorant Receptor Gene Choice in the Main Olfactory Epithelium of the Mouse. Zapiec B, Mombaerts P. Cell Rep. 2020 Mar 24;30(12):4220-4234.e5. doi: 10.1016/j.celrep.2020.02.110. PubMed 32209480.
Backbone
  Vector backbone: pGEM-T-Easy
  Vector type: in situ probe
Growth in bacteria
  Bacterial resistance: Ampicillin, 100 μg/mL
  Growth temperature: 37°C
  Growth strain: DH5alpha
  Copy number: High Copy
Gene/Insert
  Gene/Insert name: Olfr429
  Species: M. musculus (mouse)
  Mutation: ISH Probe insert
  Entrez Gene: Olfr429 (a.k.a. MOR105-1)
  Cloning method: Unknown
Terms and licenses: Academic/Nonprofit Terms; Industry Terms: Not Available to Industry
Depositor comments: ISH probe for mouse gene: Olfr429 aka MOR105-1
How to cite: pISH-Olfr429 was a gift from Peter Mombaerts (Addgene plasmid # 136712 ; http://n2t.net/addgene:136712 ; RRID:Addgene_136712)
